Addgene plasmid #137897: pGEL089
Purpose: (Empty Backbone) iSTU-CRISPR/Cas12a HH-HDV structure crRNA insertion vector with OsCDPK2 intron
Depositing lab: Yong Zhang. Depositing organization: University of Electronic Science and Technology of China. Publication: Intron-Based Single Transcript Unit CRISPR Systems for Plant Genome Editing. Zhong Z, Liu S, Liu X, Liu B, Tang X, Ren Q, Zhou J, Zheng X, Qi Y, Zhang Y. Rice (N Y). 2020 Feb 3;13(1):8. doi: 10.1186/s12284-020-0369-8. PubMed 32016614.
Backbone
  Vector backbone: pZHY988
  Vector type: Plant Expression, CRISPR
Growth in bacteria
  Bacterial resistance: Kanamycin, 50 μg/mL
  Growth temperature: 37°C
  Growth strain: ccdB Survival
  Copy number: High Copy
Gene/Insert
  Gene/Insert name: None
Terms and licenses: Academic/Nonprofit Terms; Industry Terms: Not Available to Industry
How to cite: pGEL089 was a gift from Yong Zhang (Addgene plasmid # 137897 ; http://n2t.net/addgene:137897 ; RRID:Addgene_137897)
