[The description below was written by a language model from this plasmid's Addgene catalogue record and pLannotate feature annotations shown in this document.]
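Description:
pGEL089 is an empty-backbone T-DNA binary vector for plant genome editing, built on pZHY988 and catalogued as an intron-based single transcript unit (iSTU) CRISPR/Cas12a crRNA insertion vector. It is about 14.9 kb. It replicates in E. coli from a high-copy ColE1/pUC-type origin, with a pBR322 bom site. The pVS1 oriV, RepA and StaA functions are the module commonly used to maintain binary vectors in Agrobacterium. Bacterial selection is by kanamycin (aphA-3). The record specifies a ccdB-tolerant strain for propagation, which suggests a ccdB counter-selection cassette at the cloning site, although no such feature is annotated.

Between the nopaline-type left and right borders lie two plant expression units. An enhanced CaMV 35S promoter drives the hygromycin phosphotransferase gene, ending in the CaMV poly(A) signal, and serves to select transformed plant tissue. The maize polyubiquitin promoter and the Arabidopsis HSP18.2 terminator frame the editing unit. Most of the roughly 4 kb between them is unannotated, and the only feature detected there is a fragment of a hammerhead ribozyme. According to the stated purpose, this region carries Cas12a interrupted by an OsCDPK2 intron, and the intron holds a crRNA insertion site flanked by hammerhead and HDV ribozymes. The nuclease and guide are thus produced from a single Pol II transcript, and ribozyme self-cleavage would release a precisely trimmed crRNA. The Cas12a ortholog, the intron and the HDV ribozyme are not confirmed by either feature table.

The depositor and sequencing-derived records differ by a few nucleotides but show the same architecture. Users insert their own crRNA spacer to create a construct for Cas12a-mediated editing in plants; the associated publication concerns plant genome editing and appeared in a rice journal.
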