Features (pLannotate 1.2.2; 16 found; start..end, strand, type, name):
     37..2033    +  promoter       Ubi promoter: maize polyubiquitin gene promoter
   5405..5428    +  misc_RNA       sTRSV HHRz (fragment): hammerhead ribozyme from the tobacco ringspot virus satellite RNA (Khvorova et al., 2003)
   6270..6518    +  terminator     HSP terminator: efficient transcription terminator from the Arabidopsis thaliana heat shock protein 18.2 gene (Nagaya et al., 2010)
   6539..6563    +  misc_feature   RB T-DNA repeat: right border repeat from nopaline C58 T-DNA
   6903..7304    +  CDS            Y4CG_SINFN (fragment): Protein inferred from homology: Swiss-Prot protein existence level 3. From Sinorhizobium fredii (strain NBRC 101917 / NGR234).
   7864..8493    +  CDS            pVS1 StaA: stability protein from the Pseudomonas plasmid pVS1 (Heeb et al., 2000)
   8926..9994    +  CDS            pVS1 RepA (fragment): replication protein from the Pseudomonas plasmid pVS1 (Heeb et al., 2000)
  10060..10254   +  rep_origin     pVS1 oriV: origin of replication for the Pseudomonas plasmid pVS1 (Heeb et al., 2000)
  10457..10496   +  CDS            rop (fragment): Rop protein, which maintains plasmids at low copy number; rop
  10598..10738   +  misc_feature   bom: basis of mobility region from pBR322
  10924..11512   -  rep_origin     ori: high-copy-number ColE1/pMB1/pBR322/pUC origin of replication
  11599..12393   -  CDS            KanR: aminoglycoside phosphotransferase; aphA-3; confers resistance to kanamycin
  12818..12842   +  misc_feature   LB T-DNA repeat: left border repeat from nopaline C58 T-DNA
  12920..13094   -  polyA_signal   CaMV poly(A) signal: cauliflower mosaic virus polyadenylation signal
  13135..14145   -  CDS            HygR: aminoglycoside phosphotransferase from E. coli; aph(4)-Ia; confers resistance to hygromycin
  14184..14861   -  promoter       CaMV 35S promoter (enhanced): cauliflower mosaic virus 35S promoter with a duplicated enhancer region
>Addgene plasmid #137897 | pGEL089 | depositor full sequence | sequence record 266273 | pGEL089 sequence 14933 bps
GGACTAGTAGTCGTCAGTCAGTACTAGCCGGCGCGCCTGCAGTGCAGCGTGACCCGGTCGTGCCCCTCTC
TTGAGATAATGAGCATTGCATGTCTAAGTTATAAAAAATTACCACATATTTTTTTTGTCACACTTGTTTG
AAGTGCAGTTTATCTATCTTTATACATATATTTAAACTTTACTCTACGAATAATATAATCTATAGTACTA
CAATAATATCAGTGTTTTAGAGAATCATATAAATGAACAGTTAGACATGGTCTAAAGGACAATTGAGTAT
TTTGACAACAGGACTCTACAGTTTTATCTTTTTAGTGTGCATGTGTTCTCCTTTTTTTTTGCAAATAGCT
TCACCTATATAATACTTCATCCATTTTATTAGTACATCCATTTAGGGTTTAGGGTTAATGGTTTTTATAG
ACTAATTTTTTTAGTACATCTATTTTATTCTATTTTAGCCTCTAAATTAAGAAAACTAAAACTCTATTTT
AGTTTTTTTATTTAATAATTTAGATATAAAATAGAATAAAATAAAGTGACTAAAAATTAAACAAATACCC
TTTAAGAAATTAAAAAAACTAAGGAAACATTTTTCTTGTTTCGAGTAGATAATGCCAGCCTGTTAAACGC
CGTCGACGAGTCTAACGGACACCAACCAGCGAACCAGCAGCGTCGCGTCGGGCCAAGCGAAGCAGACGGC
ACGGCATCTCTGTCGCTGCCTCTGGACCCCTCTCGAGAGTTCCGCTCCACCGTTGGACTTGCTCCGCTGT
CGGCATCCAGAAATTGCGTGGCGGAGCGGCAGACGTGAGCCGGCACGGCAGGCGGCCTCCTCCTCCTCTC
ACGGCACCGGCAGCTACGGGGGATTCCTTTCCCACCGCTCCTTCGCTTTCCCTTCCTCGCCCGCCGTAAT
AAATAGACACCCCCTCCACACCCTCTTTCCCCAACCTCGTGTTGTTCGGAGCGCACACACACACAACCAG
AACTCCCCCAAATCCACCCGTCGGCACCTCCGCTTCAAGGTACGCCGCTCGTCCTCCCCCCCCCCCCCTC
TCTACCTTCTCAAGATCGGCGTTCCGGTCCATGGTTAGGGCCCGGTAGTTCTACTTCTGTTCATGTTTGT
GTTAGATCCGTGTTTGTGTTAGATCCGTGCTACTAGCGTTCGTACACGGATGCGACCTGTACGTCAGACA
CGTTCTGATTGCTAACTTGCCAGTGTTTCTCTTTGGGGAATCCTGGGATGGCTCTAGCCGTTCCGCAGAC
GGGATCGATTTCATGATTTTTTTTGTTTCGTTGCATAGGGTTTGGTTTGCCCTTTTCCTTTATTTCAATA
TATGCCGTGCACTTGTTTGTCGGGTCATCTTTTCATGCTTTTTTTTGTCTTGGTTGTGATGATGTGGTCT
GGTTGGGCGGTCGTTCAAGATCGGAGTAGAATTAATTCTGTTTCAAACTACCTGGTGGATTTATTAATTT
TGGATCTGTATGTGTGTGCCATACATATTCATAGTTACGAATTGAAGATGATGGATGGAAATATCGATCT
AGGATAGGTATACATGTTGATGCGGGTTTTACTGATGCATATACAGAGATGCTTTTTGTTCGCTTGGTTG
TGATGATGTGGTGTGGTTGGGCGGTCGTTCATTCGTTCAAGATCGGAGTAGAATACTGTTTCAAACTACC
TGGTGTATTTATTAATTTTGGAACTGTATGTGTGTGTCATACATCTTCATAGTTACGAGTTTAAGATGGA
TGGAAATATCGATCTAGGATAGGTATACATGTTGATGTGGGTTTTACTGATGCATATACATGATGGCATA
TGCAGCATCTATTCATATGCTCTAACCTTGAGTACCTATCTATTATAATAAACAAGTATGTTTTATAATT
ATTTTGATCTTGATATACTTGGATGATGGCATATGCAGCAGCTATATGTGGATTTTTTTAGCCCTGCCTT
CATACGCTATTTATTTGCTTGGTACTGTTTCTTTTGTCGATGCTCACCCTGTTGTTTGGTGTTACTTCTG
CAGCCTGCAGGATGGCTCCTAAGAAGAAGCGGAAGGTTGGTATTCACGGGGTGCCTGCGGCTTCAAAGCT
CGAGAAATTCACCAACTGTTATTCGTTGAGCAAAACACTGCGGTTTAAAGCGATTCCAGTCGGCAAGACT
CAAGAGAATATAGACAATAAGCGGCTGTTGGTGGAAGATGAAAAGCGCGCGGAAGACTACAAAGGGGTGA
AGAAGTTGTTGGACAGATACTACCTCTCTTTTATCAATGATGTCTTGCACTCAATCAAATTGAAGAATCT
GAACAACTACATCTCCCTCTTCAGAAAGAAAACAAGGACAGAAAAGGAGAATAAGGAACTTGAAAATTTG
GAGATCAATCTGAGGAAAGAGATCGCGAAAGCCTTTAAAGGCAACGAAGGATACAAAAGTCTGTTCAAGA
AGGATATAATTGAGACAATTTTGCCAGAGTTCCTCGATGACAAGGACGAGATTGCGCTGGTCAATTCGTT
CAACGGATTCACAACAGCATTCACAGGCTTCTTTGATAATCGGGAAAATATGTTCTCTGAGGAGGCAAAG
TCCACTTCTATTGCGTTCAGGTGTATCAATGAGAATCTCACTAGGTACATTTCCAACATGGATATCTTTG
AGAAGGTTGACGCAATTTTTGACAAGCACGAAGTTCAGGAGATTAAGGAGAAGATCCTCAATTCCGATTA
TGACGTTGAGGACTTCTTCGAAGGTGAGTTTTTTAATTTCGTGCTCACTCAAGAGGGTATCGACGTGTAT
AATGCGATCATCGGTGGGTTCGTGACTGAGTCCGGTGAAAAGATTAAGGGATTGAACGAGTATATCAACC
TTTACAACCAAAAGACGAAACAGAAGCTGCCAAAGTTCAAGCCTCTTTACAAACAGGTTCTTTCAGACCG
CGAGTCACTCTCGTTCTATGGGGAGGGCTACACTTCGGATGAGGAAGTCCTGGAGGTGTTCAGGAATACT
CTCAATAAGAATTCGGAGATTTTCTCTTCTATAAAAAAACTGGAAAAGTTGTTTAAGAATTTTGACGAAT
ACTCTAGCGCCGGCATATTTGTGAAAAACGGCCCGGCCATATCAACGATAAGTAAAGATATCTTCGGCGA
ATGGAACGTGATCAGAGACAAATGGAACGCGGAGTATGACGATATTCACCTGAAGAAGAAGGCTGTCGTA
ACGGAGAAGTACGAGGATGATCGCAGGAAAAGCTTCAAAAAGATCGGAAGTTTCAGCCTGGAACAGTTGC
AGGAGTATGCTGACGCCGATCTTAGCGTCGTCGAGAAGTTGAAGGAGATAATCATCCAAAAGGTCGATGA
GATATATAAAGTCTATGGATCAAGTGAAAAACTGTTCGACGCCGACTTCGTTTTGGAGAAGTCCCTGAAG
AAGAACGACGCTGTTGTTGCCATTATGAAGGATCTGCTCGACAGCGTGAAGAGTTTCGAGAACTATATTA
AGGCTTTTTTCGGGGAGGGGAAGGAGACTAACAGAGATGAGTCCTTCTACGGAGACTTCGTCCTCGCGTA
CGATATACTCCTTAAGGTAGACCACATCTACGACGCAATCAGAAATTACGTGACACAAAAGCCGTACAGC
AAGGACAAGTTCAAACTCTACTTCCAGAACCCCCAGTTCATGGGCGGCTGGGACAAGGACAAGGAAACGG
ATTACAGGGCTACGATCCTGAGGTATGGTTCAAAATACTACTTGGCGATTATGGACAAGAAGTACGCCAA
GTGTCTCCAGAAGATTGACAAAGACGATGTCAATGGCAATTATGAGAAGATCAACTACAAGCTGCTTCCG
GGTCCGAACAAGATGCTCCCAAAGGTTTTCTTCAGCAAGAAATGGATGGCCTACTATAACCCAAGCGAGG
ACATCCAGAAGATTTATAAGAACGGTACGTTCAAGAAGGGCGACATGTTCAATCTTAACGACTGTCACAA
GCTGATCGACTTCTTCAAAGACTCAATTAGCCGGTACCCAAAGTGGTCTAACGCCTATGACTTCAACTTT
TCGGAAACCGAGAAGTACAAGGATATAGCCGGATTTTATAGAGAGGTGGAAGAGCAGGGCTACAAGGTGT
CATTCGAGTCCGCCAGCAAGAAGGAAGTGGACAAGCTCGTGGAAGAGGGTAAGCTCTACATGTTCCAGAT
TTATAATAAAGACTTTAGCGATAAGAGCCACGGGACACCTAATCTCCACACAATGTATTTCAAGCTGCTC
TTCGACGAGAATAACCACGGCCAAATCAGGTTGTCAGGAGGGGCTGAACTCTTCATGCGGCGCGCATCCC
TGAAGAAGGAGGAGCTTGTAGTCCACCCTGCGAATAGTCCAATTGCGAATAAGAACCCGGACAATCCTAA
AAAGACTACAACATTGAGCTACGACGTGTACAAGGATAAGAGGTTTTCCGAGGATCAGTACGAGCTCCAC
ATCCCGATTGCGATCAACAAGTGCCCAAAGAATATTTTCAAGATAAACACAGAGGTGCGTGTACTCCTGA
AGCATGACGACAATCCTTACGTCATTGGGATTGATCGGGGCGAGAGGAACCTCCTCTATATTGTGGTGGT
GGACGGGAAGGGGAACATAGTCGAACAGTACTCCCTTAACGAAATAATTAACAATTTCAACGGCATCCGT
ATCAAGACCGACTACCATTCGTTGCTGGACAAGAAGGAGAAGGAGAGATTTGAGGCGCGGCAAAATTGGA
CAAGTATCGAGAACATCAAGGAACTCAAAGCAGGTTATATCTCTCAAGTTGTGCATAAGATATGCGAGCT
GGTTGAGAAGTATGACGCAGTGATCGCTCTTGAGGACCTCAACTCGGGCTTTAAGAATAGCCGCGTTAAA
GTGGAGAAGCAGGTCTATCAAAAGTTCGAGAAGATGCTTATAGATAAGCTCAACTACATGGTCGATAAGA
AATCGAACCCATGTGCCACCGGCGGCGCACTCAAAGGTTACCAAATAACAAACAAATTCGAGTCCTTCAA
ATCGATGAGTACTCAGAATGGGTTCATATTTTATATACCGGCGTGGCTTACGTCTAAGATCGACCCGTCA
ACTGGTTTTGTCAACCTGTTGAAGACGAAATACACGTCCATTGCCGATTCGAAAAAGTTCATATCTAGTT
TTGATCGTATTATGTACGTCCCAGAGGAAGATCTTTTCGAGTTTGCTCTCGACTACAAAAACTTTTCGCG
GACCGATGCGGATTACATTAAAAAATGGAAACTCTATTCGTACGGCAACAGAATCAGGATTTTTCGCAAC
CCTAAGAAGAATAACGTCTTTGATTGGGAGGAAGTTTGCTTGACTAGCGCGTACAAGGTCAATATGCTGT
CAAAGGCAAAATTACTGATGAGTCCGTGAGGACGAAACGAGTAAGCTCGTCTAATTTCTACTAAGTGTAG
ATAGAGACCGGGGTCTCCGGCCGGCATGGTCCCAGCCTCCTCGCTGGCGCCGGCTGGGCAACATGCTTCG
GCATGGCGAATGGGACTTTCTTTTCTTTTCCTTTTCGTTGCTTGTTTTCCCCTTCTGATGTTGTGTGTTG
AGTTTATTGTTTGGTTTGCTGGTAGATCCAGTATTTGGATCATTTTTCCTTTTTTTTTTCTTTCATTGCT
TCTGCGGAGGGATGAGTTTGTGCATGAATCTTTTGTTGGTTGGATTCGCTTAGTTTTCACACTAGTCCTT
TGATTCAGCGCAAATCTTTGTTAATTGGCTCGCTTAATTCTGACATAAAGTGTTCCTTCTTGGTTCTGCT
TGCAGGAGCTCTTTAATAAGTATGGCATTAACTACCAACAGGGTGATATCAGAGCACTGCTTTGCGAACA
ATCTGACAAGGCTTTCTACTCATCCTTCATGGCTTTGATGAGCCTGATGCTCCAGATGAGAAATTCAATT
ACAGGCAGAACCGACGTGGATTTCTTGATCTCCCCGGTTAAAAATTCTGATGGCATCTTTTACGATAGCA
GGAACTATGAAGCGCAAGAGAATGCGATTCTGCCAAAAAATGCAGACGCCAACGGTGCCTATAACATCGC
CAGGAAAGTCCTGTGGGCGATCGGCCAGTTCAAAAAGGCCGAAGACGAAAAATTGGACAAGGTCAAAATC
GCTATCAGCAACAAAGAGTGGCTGGAGTATGCTCAGACATCCGTAAAGCATAAGCGTCCTGCTGCCACCA
AAAAGGCCGGACAGGCTAAGAAAAAGAAGTGATCTAGAATATGAAGATGAAGATGAAATATTTGGTGTGT
CAAATAAAAAGCTTGTGTGCTTAAGTTTGTGTTTTTTTCTTGGCTTGTTGTGTTATGAATTTGTGGCTTT
TTCTAATATTAAATGAATGTAAGATCACATTATAATGAATAAACAAATGTTTCTATAATCCATTGTGAAT
GTTTTGTTGGATCTCTTCTGCAGCATATAACTACTGTATGTGCTATGGTATGGACTATGGAATATGATTA
AAGATAAGGAGCTCAAACTATCAGTGTTTGACAGGATATATTGGCGGGTAAACCTAAGAGAAAAGAGCGT
TTATTAGAATAATCGGATATTTAAAAGGGCGTGAAAAGGTTTATCCGTTCGTCCATTTGTATGTGCATGC
CAACCACAGGGTTCCCCTCGGGATCAAAGTACTTTGATCCAACCCCTCCGCTGCTATAGTGCAGTCGGCT
TCTGACGTTCAGTGCAGCCGTCTTCTGAAAACGACATGTCGCACAAGTCCTAAGTTACGCGACAGGCTGC
CGCCCTGCCCTTTTCCTGGCGTTTTCTTGTCGCGTGTTTTAGTCGCATAAAGTAGAATACTTGCGACTAG
AACCGGAGACATTACGCCATGAACAAGAGCGCCGCCGCTGGCCTGCTGGGCTATGCCCGCGTCAGCACCG
ACGACCAGGACTTGACCAACCAACGGGCCGAACTGCACGCGGCCGGCTGCACCAAGCTGTTTTCCGAGAA
GATCACCGGCACCAGGCGCGACCGCCCGGAGCTGGCCAGGATGCTTGACCACCTACGCCCTGGCGACGTT
GTGACAGTGACCAGGCTAGACCGCCTGGCCCGCAGCACCCGCGACCTACTGGACATTGCCGAGCGCATCC
AGGAGGCCGGCGCGGGCCTGCGTAGCCTGGCAGAGCCGTGGGCCGACACCACCACGCCGGCCGGCCGCAT
GGTGTTGACCGTGTTCGCCGGCATTGCCGAGTTCGAGCGTTCCCTAATCATCGACCGCACCCGGAGCGGG
CGCGAGGCCGCCAAGGCCCGAGGCGTGAAGTTTGGCCCCCGCCCTACCCTCACCCCGGCACAGATCGCGC
ACGCCCGCGAGCTGATCGACCAGGAAGGCCGCACCGTGAAAGAGGCGGCTGCACTGCTTGGCGTGCATCG
CTCGACCCTGTACCGCGCACTTGAGCGCAGCGAGGAAGTGACGCCCACCGAGGCCAGGCGGCGCGGTGCC
TTCCGTGAGGACGCATTGACCGAGGCCGACGCCCTGGCGGCCGCCGAGAATGAACGCCAAGAGGAACAAG
CATGAAACCGCACCAGGACGGCCAGGACGAACCGTTTTTCATTACCGAAGAGATCGAGGCGGAGATGATC
GCGGCCGGGTACGTGTTCGAGCCGCCCGCGCACGGCTCAACCGTGCGGCTGCATGAAATCCTGGCCGGTT
TGTCTGATGCCAAGCTGGCGGCCTGGCCGGCCAGCTTGGCCGCTGAAGAAACCGAGCGCCGCCGTCTAAA
AAGGTGATGTGTATTTGAGTAAAACAGCTTGCGTCATGCGGTCGCTGCGTATATGATGCGATGAGTAAAT
AAACAAATACGCAAGGGGAACGCATGAAGGTTATCGCTGTACTTAACCAGAAAGGCGGGTCAGGCAAGAC
GACCATCGCAACCCATCTAGCCCGCGCCCTGCAACTCGCCGGGGCCGATGTTCTGTTAGTCGATTCCGAT
CCCCAGGGCAGTGCCCGCGATTGGGCGGCCGTGCGGGAAGATCAACCGCTAACCGTTGTCGGCATCGACC
GCCCGACGATTGACCGCGACGTGAAGGCCATCGGCCGGCGCGACTTCGTAGTGATCGACGGAGCGCCCCA
GGCGGCGGACTTGGCTGTGTCCGCGATCAAGGCAGCCGACTTCGTGCTGATTCCGGTGCAGCCAAGCCCT
TACGACATATGGGCCACCGCCGACCTGGTGGAGCTGGTTAAGCAGCGCATTGAGGTCACGGATGGAAGGC
TACAAGCGGCCTTTGTCGTGTCGCGGGCGATCAAAGGCACGCGCATCGGCGGTGAGGTTGCCGAGGCGCT
GGCCGGGTACGAGCTGCCCATTCTTGAGTCCCGTATCACGCAGCGCGTGAGCTACCCAGGCACTGCCGCC
GCCGGCACAACCGTTCTTGAATCAGAACCCGAGGGCGACGCTGCCCGCGAGGTCCAGGCGCTGGCCGCTG
AAATTAAATCAAAACTCATTTGAGTTAATGAGGTAAAGAGAAAATGAGCAAAAGCACAAACACGCTAAGT
GCCGGCCGTCCGAGCGCACGCAGCAGCAAGGCTGCAACGTTGGCCAGCCTGGCAGACACGCCAGCCATGA
AGCGGGTCAACTTTCAGTTGCCGGCGGAGGATCACACCAAGCTGAAGATGTACGCGGTACGCCAAGGCAA
GACCATTACCGAGCTGCTATCTGAATACATCGCGCAGCTACCAGAGTAAATGAGCAAATGAATAAATGAG
TAGATGAATTTTAGCGGCTAAAGGAGGCGGCATGGAAAATCAAGAACAACCAGGCACCGACGCCGTGGAA
TGCCCCATGTGTGGAGGAACGGGCGGTTGGCCAGGCGTAAGCGGCTGGGTTGTCTGCCGGCCCTGCAATG
GCACTGGAACCCCCAAGCCCGAGGAATCGGCGTGACGGTCGCAAACCATCCGGCCCGGTACAAATCGGCG
CGGCGCTGGGTGATGACCTGGTGGAGAAGTTGAAGGCCGCGCAGGCCGCCCAGCGGCAACGCATCGAGGC
AGAAGCACGCCCCGGTGAATCGTGGCAAGCGGCCGCTGATCGAATCCGCAAAGAATCCCGGCAACCGCCG
GCAGCCGGTGCGCCGTCGATTAGGAAGCCGCCCAAGGGCGACGAGCAACCAGATTTTTTCGTTCCGATGC
TCTATGACGTGGGCACCCGCGATAGTCGCAGCATCATGGACGTGGCCGTTTTCCGTCTGTCGAAGCGTGA
CCGACGAGCTGGCGAGGTGATCCGCTACGAGCTTCCAGACGGGCACGTAGAGGTTTCCGCAGGGCCGGCC
GGCATGGCCAGTGTGTGGGATTACGACCTGGTACTGATGGCGGTTTCCCATCTAACCGAATCCATGAACC
GATACCGGGAAGGGAAGGGAGACAAGCCCGGCCGCGTGTTCCGTCCACACGTTGCGGACGTACTCAAGTT
CTGCCGGCGAGCCGATGGCGGAAAGCAGAAAGACGACCTGGTAGAAACCTGCATTCGGTTAAACACCACG
CACGTTGCCATGCAGCGTACGAAGAAGGCCAAGAACGGCCGCCTGGTGACGGTATCCGAGGGTGAAGCCT
TGATTAGCCGCTACAAGATCGTAAAGAGCGAAACCGGGCGGCCGGAGTACATCGAGATCGAGCTAGCTGA
TTGGATGTACCGCGAGATCACAGAAGGCAAGAACCCGGACGTGCTGACGGTTCACCCCGATTACTTTTTG
ATCGATCCCGGCATCGGCCGTTTTCTCTACCGCCTGGCACGCCGCGCCGCAGGCAAGGCAGAAGCCAGAT
GGTTGTTCAAGACGATCTACGAACGCAGTGGCAGCGCCGGAGAGTTCAAGAAGTTCTGTTTCACCGTGCG
CAAGCTGATCGGGTCAAATGACCTGCCGGAGTACGATTTGAAGGAGGAGGCGGGGCAGGCTGGCCCGATC
CTAGTCATGCGCTACCGCAACCTGATCGAGGGCGAAGCATCCGCCGGTTCCTAATGTACGGAGCAGATGC
TAGGGCAAATTGCCCTAGCAGGGGAAAAAGGTCGAAAAGGCCTCTTTCCTGTGGATAGCACGTACATTGG
GAACCCAAAGCCGTACATTGGGAACCGGAACCCGTACATTGGGAACCCAAAGCCGTACATTGGGAACCGG
TCACACATGTAAGTGACTGATATAAAAGAGAAAAAAGGCGATTTTTCCGCCTAAAACTCTTTAAAACTTA
TTAAAACTCTTAAAACCCGCCTGGCCTGTGCATAACTGTCTGGCCAGCGCACAGCCGAAGAGCTGCAAAA
AGCGCCTACCCTTCGGTCGCTGCGCTCCCTACGCCCCGCCGCTTCGCGTCGGCCTATCGCGGCCGCTGGC
CGCTCAAAAATGGCTGGCCTACGGCCAGGCAATCTACCAGGGCGCGGACAAGCCGCGCCGTCGCCACTCG
ACCGCCGGCGCCCACATCAAGGCACCCTGCCTCGCGCGTTTCGGTGATGACGGTGAAAACCTCTGACACA
TGCAGCTCCCGGAAACGGTCACAGCTTGTCTGTAAGCGGATGCCGGGAGCAGACAAGCCCGTCAGGGCGC
GTCAGCGGGTGTTGGCGGGTGTCGGGGCGCAGCCATGACCCAGTCACGTAGCGATAGCGGAGTGTATACT
GGCTTAACTATGCGGCATCAGAGCAGATTGTACTGAGAGTGCACCATATGCGGTGTGAAATACCGCACAG
ATGCGTAAGGAGAAAATACCGCATCAGGCGCTCTTCCGCTTCCTCGCTCACTGACTCGCTGCGCTCGGTC
GTTCGGCTGCGGCGAGCGGTATCAGCTCACTCAAAGGCGGTAATACGGTTATCCACAGAATCAGGGGATA
ACGCAGGAAAGAACATGTGAGCAAAAGGCCAGCAAAAGGCCAGGAACCGTAAAAAGGCCGCGTTGCTGGC
GTTTTTCCATAGGCTCCGCCCCCCTGACGAGCATCACAAAAATCGACGCTCAAGTCAGAGGTGGCGAAAC
CCGACAGGACTATAAAGATACCAGGCGTTTCCCCCTGGAAGCTCCCTCGTGCGCTCTCCTGTTCCGACCC
TGCCGCTTACCGGATACCTGTCCGCCTTTCTCCCTTCGGGAAGCGTGGCGCTTTCTCATAGCTCACGCTG
TAGGTATCTCAGTTCGGTGTAGGTCGTTCGCTCCAAGCTGGGCTGTGTGCACGAACCCCCCGTTCAGCCC
GACCGCTGCGCCTTATCCGGTAACTATCGTCTTGAGTCCAACCCGGTAAGACACGACTTATCGCCACTGG
CAGCAGCCACTGGTAACAGGATTAGCAGAGCGAGGTATGTAGGCGGTGCTACAGAGTTCTTGAAGTGGTG
GCCTAACTACGGCTACACTAGAAGGACAGTATTTGGTATCTGCGCTCTGCTGAAGCCAGTTACCTTCGGA
AAAAGAGTTGGTAGCTCTTGATCCGGCAAACAAACCACCGCTGGTAGCGGTGGTTTTTTTGTTTGCAAGC
AGCAGATTACGCGCAGAAAAAAAGGATCTCAAGAAGATCCTTTGATCTTTTCTACGGGGTCTGACGCTCA
GTGGAACGAAAACTCACGTTAAGGGATTTTGGTCATGCATTCTAGGTACTAAAACAATTCATCCAGTAAA
ATATAATATTTTATTTTCTCCCAATCAGGCTTGATCCCCAGTAAGTCAAAAAATAGCTCGACATACTGTT
CTTCCCCGATATCCTCCCTGATCGACCGGACGCAGAAGGCAATGTCATACCACTTGTCCGCCCTGCCGCT
TCTCCCAAGATCAATAAAGCCACTTACTTTGCCATCTTTCACAAAGATGTTGCTGTCTCCCAGGTCGCCG
TGGGAAAAGACAAGTTCCTCTTCGGGCTTTTCCGTCTTTAAAAAATCATACAGCTCGCGCGGATCTTTAA
ATGGAGTGTCTTCTTCCCAGTTTTCGCAATCCACATCGGCCAGATCGTTATTCAGTAAGTAATCCAATTC
GGCTAAGCGGCTGTCTAAGCTATTCGTATAGGGACAATCCGATATGTCGATGGAGTGAAAGAGCCTGATG
CACTCCGCATACAGCTCGATAATCTTTTCAGGGCTTTGTTCATCTTCATACTCTTCCGAGCAAAGGACGC
CATCGGCCTCACTCATGAGCAGATTGCTCCAGCCATCATGCCGTTCAAAGTGCAGGACCTTTGGAACAGG
CAGCTTTCCTTCCAGCCATAGCATCATGTCCTTTTCCCGTTCCACATCATAGGTGGTCCCTTTATACCGG
CTGTCCGTCATTTTTAAATATAGGTTTTCATTTTCTCCCACCAGCTTATATACCTTAGCAGGAGACATTC
CTTCCGTATCTTTTACGCAGCGGTATTTTTCGATCAGTTTTTTCAATTCCGGTGATATTCTCATTTTAGC
CATTTATTATTTCCTTCCTCTTTTCTACAGTATTTAAAGATACCCCAAGAAGCTAATTATAACAAGACGA
ACTCCAATTCACTGTTCCTTGCATTCTAAAACCTTAAATACCAGAAAACAGCTTTTTCAAAGTTGTTTTC
AAAGTTGGCGTATAACATAGTATCGACGGAGCCGATTTTGAAACCGCGGTGATCACAGGCAGCAACGCTC
TGTCATCGTTACAATCAACATGCTACCCTCCGCGAGATCATCCGTGTTTCAAACCCGGCAGCTTAGTTGC
CGTTCTTCCGAATAGCATCGGTAACATGAGCAAAGTCTGCCGCCTTACAACGGCTCTCCCGCTGACGCCG
TCCCGGACTGATGGGCTGCCTGTATCGAGTGGTGATTTTGTGCCGAGCTGCCGGTCGGGGAGCTGTTGGC
TGGCTGGTGGCAGGATATATTGTGGTGTAAACAAATTGACGCTTAGACAACTTAATAACACATTGCGGAC
GTTTTTAATGTACTGAATTAACGCCGAATTAATTCGGGGGATCTGGATTTTAGTACTGGATTTTGGTTTT
AGGAATTAGAAATTTTATTGATAGAAGTATTTTACAAATACAAATACATACTAAGGGTTTCTTATATGCT
CAACACATGAGCGAAACCCTATAGGAACCCTAATTCCCTTATCTGGGAACTACTCACACATTATTATGGA
GAAAATAGAGCTTGTCGATCGTTAATTAATCACCTCCAAGATCCCGGACGAGTGCTGGGGCGTCGGTTTC
CACTATCGGCGAGTACTTCTACACAGCCATCGGTCCAGACGGCCGCGCTTCTGCGGGCGATTTGTGTACG
CCCGACAGTCCCGGCTCCGGATCGGACGATTGCGTCGCATCGACCCTGCGCCCAAGCTGCATCATCGAAA
TTGCCGTCAACCAAGCTCTGATAGAGTTGGTCAAGACCAATGCGGAGCATATACGCCCGGAGCCGCGGCG
ATCCTGCAAGCTCCGGATGCCTCCGCTCGAAGTAGCGCGTCTGCTGCTCCATACAAGCCAACCACGGCCT
CCAGAAGAAGATGTTGGCGACCTCGTATTGGGAATCCCCGAACATCGCCTCGCTCCAGTCAATGACCGCT
GTTATGCGGCCATTGTCCGTCAGGACATTGTTGGAGCCGAAATCCGCGTGCACGAGGTGCCGGACTTCGG
GGCAGTCCTCGGCCCAAAGCATCAGCTCATCGAGAGCCTGCGCGACGGACGCACTGACGGTGTCGTCCAT
CACAGTTTGCCAGTGATACACATGGGGATCAGCAATCGCGCATATGAAATCACGCCATGTAGTGTATTGA
CCGATTCCTTGCGGTCCGAATGGGCCGAACCCGCTCGTCTGGCTAAGATCGGCCGCAGCGATCGCATCCA
TGGCCTCCGCGACCGGCTGCAGAACAGCGGGCAGTTCGGTTTCAGGCAGGTCTTGCAACGTGACACCCTG
TGCACGGCGGGAGATGCAATAGGTCAGGCTCTCGCTGAATTCCCCAATGTCAAGCACTTCCGGAATCGGG
AGCGCGGCCGATGCAAAGTGCCGATAAACATAACGATCTTTGTAGAAACCATCGGCGCAGCTATTTACCC
GCAGGACATATCCACGCCCTCCTACATCGAAGCTGAAAGCACGAGATTCTTCGCCCTCCGAGAGCTGCAT
CAGGTCGGACACGCTGTCGAACTTTTCGATCAGAAACTTCTCGACAGACGTCGCGGTGAGTTCAGGCTTT
TTCATCCTAGGAGAGATAGATTTGTAGAGAGAGACTGGTGATTTCAGCGTGTCCTCTCCAAATGAAATGA
ACTTCCTTATATAGAGGAAGGTCTTGCGAAGGATAGTGGGATTGTGCGTCATCCCTTACGTCAGTGGAGA
TATCACATCAATCCACTTGCTTTGAAGACGTGGTTGGAACGTCTTCTTTTTCCACGATGCTCCTCGTGGG
TGGGGGTCCATCTTTGGGACCACTGTCGGCAGAGGCATCTTGAACGATAGCCTTTCCTTTATCGCAATGA
TGGCATTTGTAGGTGCCACCTTCCTTTTCTACTGTCCTTTTGATGAAGTGACAGATAGCTGGGCAATGGA
ATCCGAGGAGGTTTCCCGATATTACCCTTTGTTGAAAAGTCTCAATAGCCCTTTGGTCTTCTGAGACTGT
ATCTTTGATATTCTTGGAGTAGACGAGAGTGTCGTGCTCCACCATGTTATCACATCAATCCACTTGCTTT
GAAGACGTGGTTGGAACGTCTTCTTTTTCCACGATGCTCCTCGTGGGTGGGGGTCCATCTTTGGGACCAC
TGTCGGCAGAGGCATCTTGAACGATAGCCTTTCCTTTATCGCAATGATGGCATTTGTAGGTGCCACCTTC
CTTTTCTACTGTCCTTTTGATGAAGTGACAGATAGCTGGGCAATGGAATCCGAGGAGGTTTCCCGATATT
ACCCTTTGTTGAAAAGTCTCAATAGCCCTTTGGTCTTCTGAGACTGTATCTTTGATATTCTTGGAGTAGA
CGAGAGTGTCGTGCTCCACCATG
