Features (pLannotate 1.2.2; 16 found; start..end, strand, type, name):
     37..2034    +  promoter       Ubi promoter: maize polyubiquitin gene promoter
   5406..5429    +  misc_RNA       sTRSV HHRz (fragment): hammerhead ribozyme from the tobacco ringspot virus satellite RNA (Khvorova et al., 2003)
   6271..6519    +  terminator     HSP terminator: efficient transcription terminator from the Arabidopsis thaliana heat shock protein 18.2 gene (Nagaya et al., 2010)
   6540..6564    +  misc_feature   RB T-DNA repeat: right border repeat from nopaline C58 T-DNA
   6904..7305    +  CDS            Y4CG_SINFN (fragment): Protein inferred from homology: Swiss-Prot protein existence level 3. From Sinorhizobium fredii (strain NBRC 101917 / NGR234).
   7865..8494    +  CDS            pVS1 StaA: stability protein from the Pseudomonas plasmid pVS1 (Heeb et al., 2000)
   8923..9996    +  CDS            pVS1 RepA: replication protein from the Pseudomonas plasmid pVS1 (Heeb et al., 2000)
  10062..10256   +  rep_origin     pVS1 oriV: origin of replication for the Pseudomonas plasmid pVS1 (Heeb et al., 2000)
  10459..10498   +  CDS            rop (fragment): Rop protein, which maintains plasmids at low copy number; rop
  10590..10730   +  misc_feature   bom: basis of mobility region from pBR322
  10916..11504   -  rep_origin     ori: high-copy-number ColE1/pMB1/pBR322/pUC origin of replication
  11591..12385   -  CDS            KanR: aminoglycoside phosphotransferase; aphA-3; confers resistance to kanamycin
  12810..12834   +  misc_feature   LB T-DNA repeat: left border repeat from nopaline C58 T-DNA
  12912..13086   -  polyA_signal   CaMV poly(A) signal: cauliflower mosaic virus polyadenylation signal
  13127..14137   -  CDS            HygR: aminoglycoside phosphotransferase from E. coli; aph(4)-Ia; confers resistance to hygromycin
  14176..14852   -  promoter       CaMV 35S promoter (enhanced): cauliflower mosaic virus 35S promoter with a duplicated enhancer region
>Addgene plasmid #137897 | pGEL089 | addgene full sequence | sequence record 272851 | Addgene NGS Result
GGACTAGTAGTCGTCAGTCAGTACTAGCCGGCGCGCCTGCAGTGCAGCGTGACCCGGTCGTGCCCCTCTC
TTGAGATAAGGTGAGCATTGCATGTCTAAGTTATAAAAAATTACCACATATTTTTTTTGTCACACTTGTT
TGAAGTGCAGTTTATCTATCTTTATACATATATTTAAACTTTACTCTACGAATAATATAATCTATAGTAC
TACAATAATATCAGTGTTTTAGAGAATCATATAAATGAACAGTTAGACATGGTCTAAAGGACAATTGAGT
ATTTTGACAACAGGACTCTACAGTTTTATCTTTTTAGTGTGCATGTGTTCTCCTTTTTTTTTGCAAATAG
CTTCACCTATATAATACTTCATCCATTTTATTAGTACATCCATTTAGGGTTTAGGGTTAATGGTTTTTAT
AGACTAATTTTTTTAGTACATCTATTTTATTCTATTTTAGCCTCTAAATTAAGAAAACTAAAACTCTATT
TTAGTTTTTTTATTTAATAATTTAGATATAAAATAGAATAAAATAAAGTGACTAAAAATTAAACAAATAC
CCTTTAAGAAATTAAAAAAACTAAGGAAACATTTTTCTTGTTTCGAGTAGATAATGCCAGCCTGTTAAAC
GCCGTCGACGAGTCTAACGGACACCAACCAGCGAACCAGCAGCGTCGCGTCGGGCCAAGCGAAGCAGACG
GCACGGCATCTCTGTCGCTGCCTCTGGACCCCTCTCGAGAGTTCCGCTCCACCGTTGGACTTGCTCCGCT
GTCGGCATCCAGAAATTGCGTGGCGGAGCGGCAGACGTGAGCCGGCACGGCAGGCGGCCTCCTCCTCCTC
TCACGGCACCGGCAGCTACGGGGGATTCCTTTCCCACCGCTCCTTCGCTTTCCCTTCCTCGCCCGCCGTA
ATAAATAGACACCCCCTCCACACCCTCTTTCCCCAACCTCGTGTTGTTCGGAGCGCACACACACACAACC
AGAACTCCCCCAAATCCACCCGTCGGCACCTCCGCTTCAAGGTACGCCGCTCGTCCTCCCCCCCCCCCNT
CTCTACCTTCTCAAGATCGGCGTTCCGGTCCATGGTTAGGGCCCGGTAGTTCTACTTCTGTTCATGTTTG
TGTTAGATCCGTGTTTGTGTTAGATCCGTGCTACTAGCGTTCGTACACGGATGCGACCTGTACGTCAGAC
ACGTTCTGATTGCTAACTTGCCAGTGTTTCTCTTTGGGGAATCCTGGGATGGCTCTAGCCGTTCCGCAGA
CGGGATCGATTTCATGATTTTTTTTGTTTCGTTGCATAGGGTTTGGTTTGCCCTTTTCCTTTATTTCAAT
ATATGCCGTGCACTTGTTTGTCGGGTCATCTTTTCATGCTTTTTTTTGTCTTGGTTGTGATGATGTGGTC
TGGTTGGGCGGTCGTTCAAGATCGGAGTAGAATTAATTCTGTTTCAAACTACCTGGTGGATTTATTAATT
TTGGATCTGTATGTGTGTGCCATACATATTCATAGTTACGAATTGAAGATGATGGATGGAAATATCGATC
TAGGATAGGTATACATGTTGATGCGGGTTTTACTGATGCATATACAGAGATGCTTTTTGTTCGCTTGGTT
GTGATGATGTGGTGTGGTTGGGCGGTCGTTCATTCGTTCAAGATCGGAGTAGAATACTGTTTCAAACTAC
CTGGTGTATTTATTAATTTTGGAACTGTATGTGTGTGTCATACATCTTCATAGTTACGAGTTTAAGATGG
ATGGAAATATCGATCTAGGATAGGTATACATGTTGATGTGGGTTTTACTGATGCATATACATGATGGCAT
ATGCAGCATCTATTCATATGCTCTAACCTTGAGTACCTATCTATTATAATAAACAAGTATGTTTTATAAT
TATTTTGATCTTGATATACTTGGATGATGGCATATGCAGCAGCTATATGTGGATTTTTTTAGCCCTGCCT
TCATACGCTATTTATTTGCTTGGTACTGTTTCTTTTGTCGATGCTCACCCTGTTGTTTGGTGTTACTTCT
GCAGCCTGCAGGATGGCTCCTAAGAAGAAGCGGAAGGTTGGTATTCACGGGGTGCCTGCGGCTTCAAAGC
TCGAGAAATTCACCAACTGTTATTCGTTGAGCAAAACACTGCGGTTTAAAGCGATTCCAGTCGGCAAGAC
TCAAGAGAATATAGACAATAAGCGGCTGTTGGTGGAAGATGAAAAGCGCGCGGAAGACTACAAAGGGGTG
AAGAAGTTGTTGGACAGATACTACCTCTCTTTTATCAATGATGTCTTGCACTCAATCAAATTGAAGAATC
TGAACAACTACATCTCCCTCTTCAGAAAGAAAACAAGGACAGAAAAGGAGAATAAGGAACTTGAAAATTT
GGAGATCAATCTGAGGAAAGAGATCGCGAAAGCCTTTAAAGGCAACGAAGGATACAAAAGTCTGTTCAAG
AAGGATATAATTGAGACAATTTTGCCAGAGTTCCTCGATGACAAGGACGAGATTGCGCTGGTCAATTCGT
TCAACGGATTCACAACAGCATTCACAGGCTTCTTTGATAATCGGGAAAATATGTTCTCTGAGGAGGCAAA
GTCCACTTCTATTGCGTTCAGGTGTATCAATGAGAATCTCACTAGGTACATTTCCAACATGGATATCTTT
GAGAAGGTTGACGCAATTTTTGACAAGCACGAAGTTCAGGAGATTAAGGAGAAGATCCTCAATTCCGATT
ATGACGTTGAGGACTTCTTCGAAGGTGAGTTTTTTAATTTCGTGCTCACTCAAGAGGGTATCGACGTGTA
TAATGCGATCATCGGTGGGTTCGTGACTGAGTCCGGTGAAAAGATTAAGGGATTGAACGAGTATATCAAC
CTTTACAACCAAAAGACGAAACAGAAGCTGCCAAAGTTCAAGCCTCTTTACAAACAGGTTCTTTCAGACC
GCGAGTCACTCTCGTTCTATGGGGAGGGCTACACTTCGGATGAGGAAGTCCTGGAGGTGTTCAGGAATAC
TCTCAATAAGAATTCGGAGATTTTCTCTTCTATAAAAAAACTGGAAAAGTTGTTTAAGAATTTTGACGAA
TACTCTAGCGCCGGCATATTTGTGAAAAACGGCCCGGCCATATCAACGATAAGTAAAGATATCTTCGGCG
AATGGAACGTGATCAGAGACAAATGGAACGCGGAGTATGACGATATTCACCTGAAGAAGAAGGCTGTCGT
AACGGAGAAGTACGAGGATGATCGCAGGAAAAGCTTCAAAAAGATCGGAAGTTTCAGCCTGGAACAGTTG
CAGGAGTATGCTGACGCCGATCTTAGCGTCGTCGAGAAGTTGAAGGAGATAATCATCCAAAAGGTCGATG
AGATATATAAAGTCTATGGATCAAGTGAAAAACTGTTCGACGCCGACTTCGTTTTGGAGAAGTCCCTGAA
GAAGAACGACGCTGTTGTTGCCATTATGAAGGATCTGCTCGACAGCGTGAAGAGTTTCGAGAACTATATT
AAGGCTTTTTTCGGGGAGGGGAAGGAGACTAACAGAGATGAGTCCTTCTACGGAGACTTCGTCCTCGCGT
ACGATATACTCCTTAAGGTAGACCACATCTACGACGCAATCAGAAATTACGTGACACAAAAGCCGTACAG
CAAGGACAAGTTCAAACTCTACTTCCAGAACCCCCAGTTCATGGGCGGCTGGGACAAGGACAAGGAAACG
GATTACAGGGCTACGATCCTGAGGTATGGTTCAAAATACTACTTGGCGATTATGGACAAGAAGTACGCCA
AGTGTCTCCAGAAGATTGACAAAGACGATGTCAATGGCAATTATGAGAAGATCAACTACAAGCTGCTTCC
GGGTCCGAACAAGATGCTCCCAAAGGTTTTCTTCAGCAAGAAATGGATGGCCTACTATAACCCAAGCGAG
GACATCCAGAAGATTTATAAGAACGGTACGTTCAAGAAGGGCGACATGTTCAATCTTAACGACTGTCACA
AGCTGATCGACTTCTTCAAAGACTCAATTAGCCGGTACCCAAAGTGGTCTAACGCCTATGACTTCAACTT
TTCGGAAACCGAGAAGTACAAGGATATAGCCGGATTTTATAGAGAGGTGGAAGAGCAGGGCTACAAGGTG
TCATTCGAGTCCGCCAGCAAGAAGGAAGTGGACAAGCTCGTGGAAGAGGGTAAGCTCTACATGTTCCAGA
TTTATAATAAAGACTTTAGCGATAAGAGCCACGGGACACCTAATCTCCACACAATGTATTTCAAGCTGCT
CTTCGACGAGAATAACCACGGCCAAATCAGGTTGTCAGGAGGGGCTGAACTCTTCATGCGGCGCGCATCC
CTGAAGAAGGAGGAGCTTGTAGTCCACCCTGCGAATAGTCCAATTGCGAATAAGAACCCGGACAATCCTA
AAAAGACTACAACATTGAGCTACGACGTGTACAAGGATAAGAGGTTTTCCGAGGATCAGTACGAGCTCCA
CATCCCGATTGCGATCAACAAGTGCCCAAAGAATATTTTCAAGATAAACACAGAGGTGCGTGTACTCCTG
AAGCATGACGACAATCCTTACGTCATTGGGATTGATCGGGGCGAGAGGAACCTCCTCTATATTGTGGTGG
TGGACGGGAAGGGGAACATAGTCGAACAGTACTCCCTTAACGAAATAATTAACAATTTCAACGGCATCCG
TATCAAGACCGACTACCATTCGTTGCTGGACAAGAAGGAGAAGGAGAGATTTGAGGCGCGGCAAAATTGG
ACAAGTATCGAGAACATCAAGGAACTCAAAGCAGGTTATATCTCTCAAGTTGTGCATAAGATATGCGAGC
TGGTTGAGAAGTATGACGCAGTGATCGCTCTTGAGGACCTCAACTCGGGCTTTAAGAATAGCCGCGTTAA
AGTGGAGAAGCAGGTCTATCAAAAGTTCGAGAAGATGCTTATAGATAAGCTCAACTACATGGTCGATAAG
AAATCGAACCCATGTGCCACCGGCGGCGCACTCAAAGGTTACCAAATAACAAACAAATTCGAGTCCTTCA
AATCGATGAGTACTCAGAATGGGTTCATATTTTATATACCGGCGTGGCTTACGTCTAAGATCGACCCGTC
AACTGGTTTTGTCAACCTGTTGAAGACGAAATACACGTCCATTGCCGATTCGAAAAAGTTCATATCTAGT
TTTGATCGTATTATGTACGTCCCAGAGGAAGATCTTTTCGAGTTTGCTCTCGACTACAAAAACTTTTCGC
GGACCGATGCGGATTACATTAAAAAATGGAAACTCTATTCGTACGGCAACAGAATCAGGATTTTTCGCAA
CCCTAAGAAGAATAACGTCTTTGATTGGGAGGAAGTTTGCTTGACTAGCGCGTACAAGGTCAATATGCTG
TCAAAGGCAAAATTACTGATGAGTCCGTGAGGACGAAACGAGTAAGCTCGTCTAATTTCTACTAAGTGTA
GATAGAGACCGGGGTCTCCGGCCGGCATGGTCCCAGCCTCCTCGCTGGCGCCGGCTGGGCAACATGCTTC
GGCATGGCGAATGGGACTTTCTTTTCTTTTCCTTTTCGTTGCTTGTTTTCCCCTTCTGATGTTGTGTGTT
GAGTTTATTGTTTGGTTTGCTGGTAGATCCAGTATTTGGATCATTTTTCCTTTTTTTTTTCTTTCATTGC
TTCTGCGGAGGGATGAGTTTGTGCATGAATCTTTTGTTGGTTGGATTCGCTTAGTTTTCACACTAGTCCT
TTGATTCAGCGCAAATCTTTGTTAATTGGCTCGCTTAATTCTGACATAAAGTGTTCCTTCTTGGTTCTGC
TTGCAGGAGCTCTTTAATAAGTATGGCATTAACTACCAACAGGGTGATATCAGAGCACTGCTTTGCGAAC
AATCTGACAAGGCTTTCTACTCATCCTTCATGGCTTTGATGAGCCTGATGCTCCAGATGAGAAATTCAAT
TACAGGCAGAACCGACGTGGATTTCTTGATCTCCCCGGTTAAAAATTCTGATGGCATCTTTTACGATAGC
AGGAACTATGAAGCGCAAGAGAATGCGATTCTGCCAAAAAATGCAGACGCCAACGGTGCCTATAACATCG
CCAGGAAAGTCCTGTGGGCGATCGGCCAGTTCAAAAAGGCCGAAGACGAAAAATTGGACAAGGTCAAAAT
CGCTATCAGCAACAAAGAGTGGCTGGAGTATGCTCAGACATCCGTAAAGCATAAGCGTCCTGCTGCCACC
AAAAAGGCCGGACAGGCTAAGAAAAAGAAGTGATCTAGAATATGAAGATGAAGATGAAATATTTGGTGTG
TCAAATAAAAAGCTTGTGTGCTTAAGTTTGTGTTTTTTTCTTGGCTTGTTGTGTTATGAATTTGTGGCTT
TTTCTAATATTAAATGAATGTAAGATCACATTATAATGAATAAACAAATGTTTCTATAATCCATTGTGAA
TGTTTTGTTGGATCTCTTCTGCAGCATATAACTACTGTATGTGCTATGGTATGGACTATGGAATATGATT
AAAGATAAGGAGCTCAAACTATCAGTGTTTGACAGGATATATTGGCGGGTAAACCTAAGAGAAAAGAGCG
TTTATTAGAATAATCGGATATTTAAAAGGGCGTGAAAAGGTTTATCCGTTCGTCCATTTGTATGTGCATG
CCAACCACAGGGTTCCCCTCGGGATCAAAGTACTTTGATCCAACCCCTCCGCTGCTATAGTGCAGTCGGC
TTCTGACGTTCAGTGCAGCCGTCTTCTGAAAACGACATGTCGCACAAGTCCTAAGTTACGCGACAGGCTG
CCGCCCTGCCCTTTTCCTGGCGTTTTCTTGTCGCGTGTTTTAGTCGCATAAAGTAGAATACTTGCGACTA
GAACCGGAGACATTACGCCATGAACAAGAGCGCCGCCGCTGGCCTGCTGGGCTATGCCCGCGTCAGCACC
GACGACCAGGACTTGACCAACCAACGGGCCGAACTGCACGCGGCCGGCTGCACCAAGCTGTTTTCCGAGA
AGATCACCGGCACCAGGCGCGACCGCCCGGAGCTGGCCAGGATGCTTGACCACCTACGCCCTGGCGACGT
TGTGACAGTGACCAGGCTAGACCGCCTGGCCCGCAGCACCCGCGACCTACTGGACATTGCCGAGCGCATC
CAGGAGGCCGGCGCGGGCCTGCGTAGCCTGGCAGAGCCGTGGGCCGACACCACCACGCCGGCCGGCCGCA
TGGTGTTGACCGTGTTCGCCGGCATTGCCGAGTTCGAGCGTTCCCTAATCATCGACCGCACCCGGAGCGG
GCGCGAGGCCGCCAAGGCCCGAGGCGTGAAGTTTGGCCCCCGCCCTACCCTCACCCCGGCACAGATCGCG
CACGCCCGCGAGCTGATCGACCAGGAAGGCCGCACCGTGAAAGAGGCGGCTGCACTGCTTGGCGTGCATC
GCTCGACCCTGTACCGCGCACTTGAGCGCAGCGAGGAAGTGACGCCCACCGAGGCCAGGCGGCGCGGTGC
CTTCCGTGAGGACGCATTGACCGAGGCCGACGCCCTGGCGGCCGCCGAGAATGAACGCCAAGAGGAACAA
GCATGAAACCGCACCAGGACGGCCAGGACGAACCGTTTTTCATTACCGAAGAGATCGAGGCGGAGATGAT
CGCGGCCGGGTACGTGTTCGAGCCGCCCGCGCACGGCTCAACCGTGCGGCTGCATGAAATCCTGGCCGGT
TTGTCTGATGCCAAGCTGGCGGCCTGGCCGGCCAGCTTGGCCGCTGAAGAAACCGAGCGCCGCCGTCTAA
AAAGGTGATGTGTATTTGAGTAAAACAGCTTGCGTCATGCGGTCGCTGCGTATATGATGCGATGAGTAAA
TAAACAAATACGCAAGGGGAACGCATGAAGGTTATCGCTGTACTTAACCAGAAAGGCGGGTCAGGCAAGA
CGACCATCGCAACCCATCTAGCCCGCGCCCTGCAACTCGCCGGGGCCGATGTTCTGTTAGTCGATTCCGA
TCCCCAGGGCAGTGCCCGCGATTGGGCGGCCGTGCGGGAAGATCAACCGCTAACCGTTGTCGGCATCGAC
CGCCCGACGATTGACCGCGACGTGAAGGCCATCGGCCGGCGCGACTTCGTAGTGATCGACGGAGCGCCCC
AGGCGGCGGACTTGGCTGTGTCCGCGATCAAGGCAGCCGACTTCGTGCTGATTCCGGTGCAGCCAAGCCC
TTACGACATATGGGCCACCGCCGACCTGGTGGAGCTGGTTAAGCAGCGCATTGAGGTCACGGATGGAAGG
CTACAAGCGGCCTTTGTCGTGTCGCGGGCGATCAAAGGCACGCGCATCGGCGGTGAGGTTGCCGAGGCGC
TGGCCGGGTACGAGCTGCCCATTCTTGAGTCCCGTATCACGCAGCGCGTGAGCTACCCAGGCACTGCCGC
CGCCGGCACAACCGTTCTTGAATCAGAACCCGAGGGCGACGCTGCCCGCGAGGTCCAGGCGCTGGCCGCT
GAAATTAAATCAAAACTCATTTGAGTTAATGAGGTAAAGAGAAAATGAGCAAAAGCACAAACACGCTAAG
TGCCGGCCGTCCGAGCGCACGCAGCAGCAAGGCTGCAACGTTGGCCAGCCTGGCAGACACGCCAGCCATG
AAGCGGGTCAACTTTCAGTTGCCGGCGGAGGATCACACCAAGCTGAAGATGTACGCGGTACGCCAAGGCA
AGACCATTACCGAGCTGCTATCTGAATACATCGCGCAGCTACCAGAGTAAATGAGCAAATGAATAAATGA
GTAGATGAATTTTAGCGGCTAAAGGAGGCGGCATGGAAAATCAAGAACAACCAGGCACCGACGCCGTGGA
ATGCCCCATGTGTGGAGGAACGGGCGGTTGGCCAGGCGTAAGCGGCTGGGTTGCCTGCCGGCCCTGCAAT
GGCACTGGAACCCCCAAGCCCGAGGAATCGGCGTGAGCGGTCGCAAACCATCCGGCCCGGTACAAATCGG
CGCGGCGCTGGGTGATGACCTGGTGGAGAAGTTGAAGGCCGCGCAGGCCGCCCAGCGGCAACGCATCGAG
GCAGAAGCACGCCCCGGTGAATCGTGGCAAGCGGCCGCTGATCGAATCCGCAAAGAATCCCGGCAACCGC
CGGCAGCCGGTGCGCCGTCGATTAGGAAGCCGCCCAAGGGCGACGAGCAACCAGATTTTTTCGTTCCGAT
GCTCTATGACGTGGGCACCCGCGATAGTCGCAGCATCATGGACGTGGCCGTTTTCCGTCTGTCGAAGCGT
GACCGACGAGCTGGCGAGGTGATCCGCTACGAGCTTCCAGACGGGCACGTAGAGGTTTCCGCAGGGCCGG
CCGGCATGGCCAGTGTGTGGGATTACGACCTGGTACTGATGGCGGTTTCCCATCTAACCGAATCCATGAA
CCGATACCGGGAAGGGAAGGGAGACAAGCCCGGCCGCGTGTTCCGTCCACACGTTGCGGACGTACTCAAG
TTCTGCCGGCGAGCCGATGGCGGAAAGCAGAAAGACGACCTGGTAGAAACCTGCATTCGGTTAAACACCA
CGCACGTTGCCATGCAGCGTACGAAGAAGGCCAAGAACGGCCGCCTGGTGACGGTATCCGAGGGTGAAGC
CTTGATTAGCCGCTACAAGATCGTAAAGAGCGAAACCGGGCGGCCGGAGTACATCGAGATCGAGCTAGCT
GATTGGATGTACCGCGAGATCACAGAAGGCAAGAACCCGGACGTGCTGACGGTTCACCCCGATTACTTTT
TGATCGATCCCGGCATCGGCCGTTTTCTCTACCGCCTGGCACGCCGCGCCGCAGGCAAGGCAGAAGCCAG
ATGGTTGTTCAAGACGATCTACGAACGCAGTGGCAGCGCCGGAGAGTTCAAGAAGTTCTGTTTCACCGTG
CGCAAGCTGATCGGGTCAAATGACCTGCCGGAGTACGATTTGAAGGAGGAGGCGGGGCAGGCTGGCCCGA
TCCTAGTCATGCGCTACCGCAACCTGATCGAGGGCGAAGCATCCGCCGGTTCCTAATGTACGGAGCAGAT
GCTAGGGCAAATTGCCCTAGCAGGGGAAAAAGGTCGAAAAGGCCTCTTTCCTGTGGATAGCACGTACATT
GGGAACCCAAAGCCGTACATTGGGAACCGGAACCCGTACATTGGGAACCCAAAGCCGTACATTGGGAACC
GGTCACACATGTAAGTGACTGATATAAAAGAGAAAAAAGGCGATTTTTCCGCCTAAAACTCTTTAAAACT
TATTAAAACTCTTAAAACCCGCCTGGCCTGTGCATAACTGTCTGGCCAGCGCACAGCCGAAGAGCTGCAA
AAAGCGCCTACCCTTCGGTCGCTGCGCTCCCTACGCCCCGCCGCTTCGCGTCGGCCTATCGCGGCCGCTG
GCCGCTCAAAAATGGCTGGCCTACGGCCAGGCAATCTACCAGGGCGCGGACAAGCCGCGCCGTCGCCACT
CGACCGCCGGCGCCCACATCAAGGCACCCTGCCTCGCGCGTTTCGGTGATGACGGTGAAAACCTCTGACA
CATGCAGCTCCCGGAAACGGTCACAGCTTGTCTGTAAGCGGATGCCGGGAGCAGACAAGCGCGTCAGCGG
GTGTTGGCGGGTGTCGGGGCGCAGCCATGACCCAGTCACGTAGCGATAGCGGAGTGTATACTGGCTTAAC
TATGCGGCATCAGAGCAGATTGTACTGAGAGTGCACCATATGCGGTGTGAAATACCGCACAGATGCGTAA
GGAGAAAATACCGCATCAGGCGCTCTTCCGCTTCCTCGCTCACTGACTCGCTGCGCTCGGTCGTTCGGCT
GCGGCGAGCGGTATCAGCTCACTCAAAGGCGGTAATACGGTTATCCACAGAATCAGGGGATAACGCAGGA
AAGAACATGTGAGCAAAAGGCCAGCAAAAGGCCAGGAACCGTAAAAAGGCCGCGTTGCTGGCGTTTTTCC
ATAGGCTCCGCCCCCCTGACGAGCATCACAAAAATCGACGCTCAAGTCAGAGGTGGCGAAACCCGACAGG
ACTATAAAGATACCAGGCGTTTCCCCCTGGAAGCTCCCTCGTGCGCTCTCCTGTTCCGACCCTGCCGCTT
ACCGGATACCTGTCCGCCTTTCTCCCTTCGGGAAGCGTGGCGCTTTCTCATAGCTCACGCTGTAGGTATC
TCAGTTCGGTGTAGGTCGTTCGCTCCAAGCTGGGCTGTGTGCACGAACCCCCCGTTCAGCCCGACCGCTG
CGCCTTATCCGGTAACTATCGTCTTGAGTCCAACCCGGTAAGACACGACTTATCGCCACTGGCAGCAGCC
ACTGGTAACAGGATTAGCAGAGCGAGGTATGTAGGCGGTGCTACAGAGTTCTTGAAGTGGTGGCCTAACT
ACGGCTACACTAGAAGGACAGTATTTGGTATCTGCGCTCTGCTGAAGCCAGTTACCTTCGGAAAAAGAGT
TGGTAGCTCTTGATCCGGCAAACAAACCACCGCTGGTAGCGGTGGTTTTTTTGTTTGCAAGCAGCAGATT
ACGCGCAGAAAAAAAGGATCTCAAGAAGATCCTTTGATCTTTTCTACGGGGTCTGACGCTCAGTGGAACG
AAAACTCACGTTAAGGGATTTTGGTCATGCATTCTAGGTACTAAAACAATTCATCCAGTAAAATATAATA
TTTTATTTTCTCCCAATCAGGCTTGATCCCCAGTAAGTCAAAAAATAGCTCGACATACTGTTCTTCCCCG
ATATCCTCCCTGATCGACCGGACGCAGAAGGCAATGTCATACCACTTGTCCGCCCTGCCGCTTCTCCCAA
GATCAATAAAGCCACTTACTTTGCCATCTTTCACAAAGATGTTGCTGTCTCCCAGGTCGCCGTGGGAAAA
GACAAGTTCCTCTTCGGGCTTTTCCGTCTTTAAAAAATCATACAGCTCGCGCGGATCTTTAAATGGAGTG
TCTTCTTCCCAGTTTTCGCAATCCACATCGGCCAGATCGTTATTCAGTAAGTAATCCAATTCGGCTAAGC
GGCTGTCTAAGCTATTCGTATAGGGACAATCCGATATGTCGATGGAGTGAAAGAGCCTGATGCACTCCGC
ATACAGCTCGATAATCTTTTCAGGGCTTTGTTCATCTTCATACTCTTCCGAGCAAAGGACGCCATCGGCC
TCACTCATGAGCAGATTGCTCCAGCCATCATGCCGTTCAAAGTGCAGGACCTTTGGAACAGGCAGCTTTC
CTTCCAGCCATAGCATCATGTCCTTTTCCCGTTCCACATCATAGGTGGTCCCTTTATACCGGCTGTCCGT
CATTTTTAAATATAGGTTTTCATTTTCTCCCACCAGCTTATATACCTTAGCAGGAGACATTCCTTCCGTA
TCTTTTACGCAGCGGTATTTTTCGATCAGTTTTTTCAATTCCGGTGATATTCTCATTTTAGCCATTTATT
ATTTCCTTCCTCTTTTCTACAGTATTTAAAGATACCCCAAGAAGCTAATTATAACAAGACGAACTCCAAT
TCACTGTTCCTTGCATTCTAAAACCTTAAATACCAGAAAACAGCTTTTTCAAAGTTGTTTTCAAAGTTGG
CGTATAACATAGTATCGACGGAGCCGATTTTGAAACCGCGGTGATCACAGGCAGCAACGCTCTGTCATCG
TTACAATCAACATGCTACCCTCCGCGAGATCATCCGTGTTTCAAACCCGGCAGCTTAGTTGCCGTTCTTC
CGAATAGCATCGGTAACATGAGCAAAGTCTGCCGCCTTACAACGGCTCTCCCGCTGACGCCGTCCCGGAC
TGATGGGCTGCCTGTATCGAGTGGTGATTTTGTGCCGAGCTGCCGGTCGGGGAGCTGTTGGCTGGCTGGT
GGCAGGATATATTGTGGTGTAAACAAATTGACGCTTAGACAACTTAATAACACATTGCGGACGTTTTTAA
TGTACTGAATTAACGCCGAATTAATTCGGGGGATCTGGATTTTAGTACTGGATTTTGGTTTTAGGAATTA
GAAATTTTATTGATAGAAGTATTTTACAAATACAAATACATACTAAGGGTTTCTTATATGCTCAACACAT
GAGCGAAACCCTATAGGAACCCTAATTCCCTTATCTGGGAACTACTCACACATTATTATGGAGAAAATAG
AGCTTGTCGATCGTTAATTAATCACCTCCAAGATCCCGGACGAGTGCTGGGGCGTCGGTTTCCACTATCG
GCGAGTACTTCTACACAGCCATCGGTCCAGACGGCCGCGCTTCTGCGGGCGATTTGTGTACGCCCGACAG
TCCCGGCTCCGGATCGGACGATTGCGTCGCATCGACCCTGCGCCCAAGCTGCATCATCGAAATTGCCGTC
AACCAAGCTCTGATAGAGTTGGTCAAGACCAATGCGGAGCATATACGCCCGGAGCCGCGGCGATCCTGCA
AGCTCCGGATGCCTCCGCTCGAAGTAGCGCGTCTGCTGCTCCATACAAGCCAACCACGGCCTCCAGAAGA
AGATGTTGGCGACCTCGTATTGGGAATCCCCGAACATCGCCTCGCTCCAGTCAATGACCGCTGTTATGCG
GCCATTGTCCGTCAGGACATTGTTGGAGCCGAAATCCGCGTGCACGAGGTGCCGGACTTCGGGGCAGTCC
TCGGCCCAAAGCATCAGCTCATCGAGAGCCTGCGCGACGGACGCACTGACGGTGTCGTCCATCACAGTTT
GCCAGTGATACACATGGGGATCAGCAATCGCGCATATGAAATCACGCCATGTAGTGTATTGACCGATTCC
TTGCGGTCCGAATGGGCCGAACCCGCTCGTCTGGCTAAGATCGGCCGCAGCGATCGCATCCATGGCCTCC
GCGACCGGCTGCAGAACAGCGGGCAGTTCGGTTTCAGGCAGGTCTTGCAACGTGACACCCTGTGCACGGC
GGGAGATGCAATAGGTCAGGCTCTCGCTGAATTCCCCAATGTCAAGCACTTCCGGAATCGGGAGCGCGGC
CGATGCAAAGTGCCGATAAACATAACGATCTTTGTAGAAACCATCGGCGCAGCTATTTACCCGCAGGACA
TATCCACGCCCTCCTACATCGAAGCTGAAAGCACGAGATTCTTCGCCCTCCGAGAGCTGCATCAGGTCGG
ACACGCTGTCGAACTTTTCGATCAGAAACTTCTCGACAGACGTCGCGGTGAGTTCAGGCTTTTTCATCCT
AGGAGAGATAGATTTGTAGAGAGAGACTGGTGATTTCAGCGTGTCCTCTCCAAATGAAATGAACTTCCTT
ATATAGAGGAAGGGTCTTGCGAAGGATAGTGGGATTGTGCGTCATCCCTTACGTCAGTGGAGATATCACA
TCAATCCACTTGCTTTGAAGACGTGGTTGGAACGTCTTCTTTTTCCACGATGCTCCTCGTGGGTGGGGGT
CCATCTTTGGGACCACTGTCGGCAGAGGCATCTTGAACGATAGCCTTTCCTTTATCGCAATGATGGCATT
TGTAGGTGCCACCTTCCTTTTCTACTGTCCTTTTGATGAAGTGACAGATAGCTGGGCAATGGAATCCGAG
GAGGTTTCCCGATATTACCCTTTGTTGAAAAGTCTCAATAGCCCTTTGGTCTTCTGAGACTGTATCTTTG
ATATTCTTGGAGTAGACGAGAGTGTCGTGCTCCACCATGTTCACATCAATCCACTTGCTTTGAAGACGTG
GTTGGAACGTCTTCTTTTTCCACGATGCTCCTCGTGGGTGGGGGTCCATCTTTGGGACCACTGTCGGCAG
AGGCATCTTGAACGATAGCCTTTCCTTTATCGCAATGATGGCATTTGTAGGTGCCACCTTCCTTTTCTAC
TGTCCTTTTGATGAAGTGACAGATAGCTGGGCAATGGAATCCGAGGAGGTTTCCCGATATTACCCTTTGT
TGAAAAGTCTCAATAGCCCTTTGGTCTTCTGAGACTGTATCTTTGATATTCTTGGAGTAGACGAGAGTGT
CGTGCTCCACCATG
